Addgene plasmid #158097: ND4 right TALE–G1397 DddAtox C
Purpose: expresses the right-side ND4 TALE–DddAtox half in mammalian cells
Depositing lab: David Liu. Depositing organization: Broad Institute. Publication: A bacterial cytidine deaminase toxin enables CRISPR-free mitochondrial base editing. Mok BY, de Moraes MH, Zeng J, Bosch DE, Kotrys AV, Raguram A, Hsu F, Radey MC, Peterson SB, Mootha VK, Mougous JD, Liu DR. Nature. 2020 Jul 8. pii: 10.1038/s41586-020-2477-4. doi: 10.1038/s41586-020-2477-4. PubMed 32641830.
Backbone
  Vector backbone: pCMV
  Vector type: Mammalian Expression
Growth in bacteria
  Bacterial resistance: Ampicillin, 100 μg/mL
  Growth temperature: 37°C
  Growth strain: DH5alpha
  Copy number: High Copy
Gene/Insert
  Gene/Insert name: COX8A MTS–3xFLAG–ND4 right TALE–G1397 DddA tox-C–1xUGI
  Mutation: WT
  Cloning method: Gibson Cloning
  Sequencing primers: 5′ Unknown
Terms and licenses: Academic/Nonprofit Terms; Industry Terms: Not Available to Industry
How to cite: ND4 right TALE–G1397 DddAtox C was a gift from David Liu (Addgene plasmid # 158097 ; http://n2t.net/addgene:158097 ; RRID:Addgene_158097)
