[The description below was written by a language model from this plasmid's Addgene catalogue record and pLannotate feature annotations shown in this document.]
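Description:
ND4 right TALE–G1397 DddAtox C is a 7.6 kb mammalian expression plasmid on a pCMV backbone that encodes one half of a split, CRISPR-free mitochondrial cytosine base editor. It is propagated in E. coli through a high-copy ColE1/pUC-type origin with ampicillin selection (AmpR under its own bla promoter), and it also carries an f1 origin. A second cassette places a blasticidin S deaminase gene under tandem SV40 and EM7 promoters, followed by an SV40 polyadenylation signal, which would in principle allow blasticidin selection in mammalian cells or bacteria. The short bleomycin-resistance, lacI and HIV-1 LTR matches in the annotation are only fragments, probably backbone remnants rather than functional elements.

The payload is a single fusion reading frame driven by the CMV immediate-early enhancer and promoter, with a T7 promoter just upstream of the coding region. It begins with the COX8A mitochondrial targeting sequence, which directs import into the mitochondrial matrix, followed by a 3xFLAG epitope for detection. Next comes a TALE DNA-binding array, annotated only through its AvrBs3-derived N- and C-terminal flanks; the repeat region between them is not annotated. It is designed to bind the right-hand site flanking a target in the mitochondrial ND4 gene. The TALE is fused to the C-terminal fragment of the bacterial double-stranded-DNA cytidine deaminase toxin DddA split at G1397 (also not picked up by the automated annotation), and then one copy of uracil glycosylase inhibitor (UGI), which blocks excision of the uracil produced by deamination. Each DddA half is inactive alone, so this plasmid is intended to be used with a left-side ND4 TALE construct carrying the complementary N-terminal half. Binding of both at adjacent sites reconstitutes deaminase activity and installs C•G-to-T•A changes in mitochondrial DNA.
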