Features (pLannotate 1.2.2; 25 found; start..end, strand, type, name):
    113..492     +  enhancer       CMV enhancer: human cytomegalovirus immediate early enhancer
    493..696     +  promoter       CMV promoter: human cytomegalovirus (CMV) immediate early promoter
    692..725     +  LTR            5' LTR (truncated) (fragment): truncated 5' long terminal repeat (LTR) from HIV-1
    741..759     +  promoter       T7 promoter: promoter for bacteriophage T7 RNA polymerase
    788..871     +  CDS            COX8A (fragment): COX8A_HUMAN - Also known as COX8, COX8L. Experimental evidence at protein level: Swiss-Prot protein existence level 1. Component of the cytochrome c oxidase, the last enzyme in the mitochondrial electron transport chain which drives oxidative phosphorylation. The respiratory chain contains 3 multisubunit complexes succinate dehydrogenase (complex II, CII), ubiquinol- cytochrome c oxidoreductase (cytochrome b-c1 complex, complex III, CIII) and cytochrome c oxidase (complex IV, CIV), that cooperate to transfer electrons derived from NADH and succinate to molecular oxygen, creating an electrochem
    872..937     +  CDS            3xFLAG: three tandem FLAG® epitope tags, followed by an enterokinase cleavage site
    950..1456    +  CDS            avrBs3 (fragment): AVRB3_XANEU - Experimental evidence at protein level: Swiss-Prot protein existence level 1. Avirulence protein. Acts as a transcription factor in C.annuum plants. In susceptible plants lacking the Bs3 resistance gene induces expression of a number of genes, including genes homologous to a family of auxin-induced genes, alpha-expansin genes, pectate lyase, anthocyanidin glucoside rhamnosyl transferase and at least one transcription factor, UPA20. Their expression leads to plant hypertrophy in mesophyll cells, probably mainly mediated by UPA20 (PubMed:17962565). In resistant plants induces the h
   3047..3193    +  CDS            avrBs3 (fragment): AVRB3_XANEU - Experimental evidence at protein level: Swiss-Prot protein existence level 1. Avirulence protein. Acts as a transcription factor in C.annuum plants. In susceptible plants lacking the Bs3 resistance gene induces expression of a number of genes, including genes homologous to a family of auxin-induced genes, alpha-expansin genes, pectate lyase, anthocyanidin glucoside rhamnosyl transferase and at least one transcription factor, UPA20. Their expression leads to plant hypertrophy in mesophyll cells, probably mainly mediated by UPA20 (PubMed:17962565). In resistant plants induces the h
   3278..3526    +  CDS            UGI: UNGI_BPPB2 - Experimental evidence at protein level: Swiss-Prot protein existence level 1. This protein binds specifically and reversibly to the host uracil-DNA glycosylase, preventing removal of uracil residues from PBS2 DNA by the host uracil-excision repair system. From Bacillus phage PBS2 (Bacteriophage PBS2).
   3684..3705    +  promoter       SV40 promoter (fragment): SV40 enhancer and early promoter
   3726..4154    +  rep_origin     f1 ori (sequence partly withheld): f1 bacteriophage origin of replication; arrow indicates direction of (+) strand synthesis
   4168..4497    +  promoter       SV40 promoter: SV40 enhancer and early promoter
   4545..4592    +  promoter       EM7 promoter: synthetic bacterial promoter&nbsp
   4611..5009    +  CDS            BSD: blasticidin S deaminase; Aspergillus terreus BSD; confers resistance to blasticidin
   5010..5037    +  CDS            BleoR (fragment): antibiotic-binding protein; Sh ble from Streptoalloteichus hindustanus; confers resistance to bleomycin, phleomycin, and Zeocin™
   5047..5172    +  CDS            ble (fragment): BLE_KLEPN - Experimental evidence at protein level: Swiss-Prot protein existence level 1. Binding protein with a strong affinity to the bleomycin family of antibiotics. Binds to CL990; an antimitotic-antibiotic compound. From Klebsiella pneumoniae.
   5167..5288    +  polyA_signal   SV40 poly(A) signal: SV40 polyadenylation signal
   5361..5377    -  protein_bind   lac operator: The lac repressor binds to the lac operator to inhibit transcription in E. coli. This inhibition can be relieved by adding lactose or isopropyl-β-D-thiogalactopyranoside (IPTG). lac repressor encoded by lacI
   5385..5415    -  promoter       lac promoter: promoter for the E. coli lac operon
   5430..5451    -  protein_bind   CAP binding site: CAP binding activates transcription in the presence of cAMP. E. coli catabolite activator protein
   5464..5556    -  CDS            lacI (fragment): lac repressor; lacI; The lac repressor binds to the lac operator to inhibit transcription in E. coli. This inhibition can be relieved by adding lactose or isopropyl-β-D-thiogalactopyranoside (IPTG).
   5739..6327    -  rep_origin     ori: high-copy-number ColE1/pMB1/pBR322/pUC origin of replication
   6498..7358    -  CDS            AmpR: β-lactamase; bla; confers resistance to ampicillin, carbenicillin, and related antibiotics
   7359..7463    -  promoter       AmpR promoter: bla
   7522..7574    -  misc_feature   bom (fragment): basis of mobility region from pBR322
>Addgene plasmid #158097 | ND4 right TALE–G1397 DddAtox C | addgene full sequence | sequence record 308713 | Addgene NGS Result
AGCAAAATTTAAGCTACAACAAGGCAAGGCTTGACCGACAATTGCATGAAGAATCTGCTTAGGGTTAGGC
GTTTTGCGCTGCTTCGCGATGTACGGGCCAGATATACGCGTTGACATTGATTATTGACTAGTTATTAATA
GTAATCAATTACGGGGTCATTAGTTCATAGCCCATATATGGAGTTCCGCGTTACATAACTTACGGTAAAT
GGCCCGCCTGGCTGACCGCCCAACGACCCCCGCCCATTGACGTCAATAATGACGTATGTTCCCATAGTAA
CGCCAATAGGGACTTTCCATTGACGTCAATGGGTGGAGTATTTACGGTAAACTGCCCACTTGGCAGTACA
TCAAGTGTATCATATGCCAAGTACGCCCCCTATTGACGTCAATGACGGTAAATGGCCCGCCTGGCATTAT
GCCCAGTACATGACCTTATGGGACTTTCCTACTTGGCAGTACATCTACGTATTAGTCATCGCTATTACCA
TGGTGATGCGGTTTTGGCAGTACATCAATGGGCGTGGATAGCGGTTTGACTCACGGGGATTTCCAAGTCT
CCACCCCATTGACGTCAATGGGAGTTTGTTTTGGCACCAAAATCAACGGGACTTTCCAAAATGTCGTAAC
AACTCCGCCCCATTGACGCAAATGGGCGGTAGGCGTGTACGGTGGGAGGTCTATATAAGCAGAGCTCTCT
GGCTAACTAGAGAACCCACTGCTTACTGGCTTATCGAAATTAATACGACTCACTATAGGGAGACCCAAGC
TGGCTAGCACCATGGCCTCCGTTCTGACCCCGCTGCTGCTGCGTGGCCTGACCGGCTCCGCTCGTCGTCT
GCCAGTTCCGCGTGCGAAAATCCATTCCCTGGACTACAAAGACCATGACGGTGATTATAAAGATCATGAC
ATCGATTACAAGGATGACGATGACAAGATGGACATCGCGGATCTGCGTACCCTGGGTTACAGCCAGCAGC
AGCAGGAGAAGATCAAGCCAAAGGTGCGCAGCACCGTGGCCCAGCACCATGAAGCTCTGGTGGGTCACGG
CTTCACCCACGCGCACATCGTGGCTCTGAGCCAGCACCCAGCCGCGCTGGGTACCGTGGCCGTGAAATAT
CAGGACATGATTGCTGCCCTGCCAGAGGCTACCCATGAAGCGATTGTGGGTGTGGGCAAGCAGTGGAGCG
GTGCTCGTGCGCTGGAGGCCCTGCTGACCGTGGCCGGTGAACTGCGTGGCCCGCCGCTGCAGCTGGATAC
CGGCCAGCTGCTGAAAATCGCGAAACGTGGCGGTGTGACCGCTGTGGAAGCTGTGCATGCCTGGCGTAAT
GCTCTGACCGGTGCCCCGCTGAACCTGACCCCGGAACAAGTGGTTGCGATTGCGTCCCATGATGGTGGTA
AACAAGCCCTGGAGACCGTTCAAGCTCTGCTGCCAGTGCTGTGCCAGGCTCATGGTCTGACCCCGCAGCA
GGTGGTGGCTATTGCCAGCCATGATGGCGGCAAGCAGGCTCTGGAGACCGTGCAGCGTCTGCTGCCGGTG
CTGTGCCAAGCCCATGGCCTGACCCCGCAGCAAGTTGTGGCTATTGCCAGCAACGGCGGTGGCAAACAGG
CGCTGGAAACCGTGCAGCGCCTGTTACCGGTGCTGTGCCAAGCGCATGGTCTGACCCCGGAGCAGGTGGT
GGCCATCGCTAGCAACAACGGTGGCAAGCAGGCCCTGGAAACCGTGCAGGCGCTGTTGCCGGTGCTGTGC
CAGGCCCATGGCTTAACCCCGGAACAAGTGGTGGCCATTGCGAGCAATGGTGGCGGTAAACAGGCTCTGG
AAACCGTGCAGGCCCTGCTTCCGGTGCTGTGCCAGGCCCATGGGCTGACCCCGGAACAAGTTGTGGCTAT
CGCCAGCAACATCGGCGGCAAGCAGGCGCTGGAGACCGTTCAGGCTCTGTTACCGGTGCTGTGCCAGGCG
CATGGCCTGACCCCGGAACAGGTGGTGGCGATCGCTAGCAACATTGGCGGTAAACAGGCCCTGGAGACCG
TTCAGCGCCTGCTCCCGGTGCTGTGCCAGGCCCATGGTCTGACCCCGGAACAGGTTGTTGCTATTGCCAG
CAACAACGGCGGCAAGCAGGCCCTGGAGACCGTGCAGGCGCTGCTACCGGTGCTGTGCCAGGCCCATGGA
CTGACCCCGGAGCAGGTTGTGGCCATCGCGTCCAATGGCGGTGGCAAACAGGCTCTGGAGACCGTTCAGC
GTCTGTTACCGGTGCTGTGCCAGGCACATGGCCTGACCCCGGAGCAAGTTGTTGCCATCGCTAGCAACAT
TGGTGGCAAGCAGGCGCTGGAAACCGTTCAGCGCCTGCTACCGGTGCTGTGCCAGGCTCATGGCTTAACC
CCGGAGCAGGTTGTCGCCATTGCCAGCAACAATGGTGGCAAACAGGCTCTGGAAACTGTGCAGGCCCTGC
TACCGGTGCTGTGCCAGGCCCATGGGTTAACCCCGGAACAGGTTGTGGCCATTGCCTCCAATAACGGTGG
CAAGCAGGCGCTGGAAACGGTGCAGGCTCTGCTTCCGGTGCTGTGCCAGGCTCATGGGCTGACCCCGGAG
CAAGTGGTTGCTATTGCGTCCAACATTGGTGGCAAACAGGCCCTGGAAACCGTTCAGGCGCTGCTCCCGG
TGCTGTGCCAGGCCCATGGGCTAACCCCGGAACAGGTGGTTGCCATTGCCTCCAACAATGGTGGCAAGCA
GGCCCTGGAAACGGTTCAGCGTCTGCTTCCGGTGCTGTGCCAGGCCCATGGGCTTACCCCGCAGCAAGTT
GTTGCTATCGCCAGCAATATTGGTGGCAAACAGGCTCTGGAAACGGTGCAGCGCCTGCTACCGGTGCTGT
GCCAGGCTCATGGTTTAACCCCGCAGCAGGTGGTTGCGATTGCCTCCAACAACGGTGGCAAGCAGGCGCT
GGAAACTGTTCAGCGTCTGCTCCCGGTGCTGTGCCAGGCTCACGGCCTGACCCCGCAGCAAGTGGTGGCT
ATCGCCTCCAACGGTGGTGGTCGCCCGGCTCTGGAAAGCATTGTGGCGCAGCTGAGCCGTCCAGACCCGG
CCCTGGCGGCTCTGACCAATGATCACCTGGTGGCCCTGGCCTGCCTGGGTGGCCGTCCGGCTCTGGATGC
CGTGAAGAAAGGTCTGGGCGGATCCGCCATTCCAGTGAAGCGCGGCGCTACCGGTGAAACCAAAGTGTTT
ACCGGTAACAGCAACAGCCCGAAGAGCCCGACCAAAGGCGGTTGCTCTGGCGGCTCAACTAATCTGAGCG
ACATCATTGAGAAGGAGACTGGGAAACAGCTGGTCATTCAGGAGTCCATCCTGATGCTGCCTGAGGAGGT
GGAGGAAGTGATCGGCAACAAGCCAGAGTCTGACATCCTGGTGCACACCGCCTACGACGAGTCCACAGAT
GAGAATGTGATGCTGCTGACCTCTGACGCCCCCGAGTATAAGCCTTGGGCCCTGGTCATCCAGGATTCTA
ACGGCGAGAATAAGATCAAGATGCTGTGATAAGGGGTCTTTGTCCTCTGTACTGTCTCTCTCCTTGCCCC
TAACCCAAAAAGCTTCATTTTTCTGTGTAGGCTGCACAAGAGCCTTGATTGAAGATATATTCTTTCTGAA
CAGTATTTAAGGTTTCCAATAAAATGTACACCCCTCAGAACTTCTGAGGCGGAAAGAACCAGCTGGGGCT
CTAGGGGGTATCCCC
[124 nt withheld, positions 3726-3849]
C
[91 nt withheld, positions 3851-3941]
A
[49 nt withheld, positions 3943-3991]
CCTTTGACGTTGGAGTCCACGTTCTTT
[37 nt withheld, positions 4019-4055]
ACCCTATCTCGGTCTATTCTTTTGATTTATAAGGGATTTTGCCGATTTCGGCCTATTGGTTAAAAAATGA
GCTGATTTAACAAAAATTTAACGCGAATTAATTCTGTGGAATGTGTGTCAGTTAGGGTGTGGAAAGTCCC
CAGGCTCCCCAGCAGGCAGAAGTATGCAAAGCATGCATCTCAATTAGTCAGCAACCAGGTGTGGAAAGTC
CCCAGGCTCCCCAGCAGGCAGAAGTATGCAAAGCATGCATCTCAATTAGTCAGCAACCATAGTCCCGCCC
CTAACTCCGCCCATCCCGCCCCTAACTCCGCCCAGTTCCGCCCATTCTCCGCCCCATGGCTGACTAATTT
TTTTTATTTATGCAGAGGCCGAGGCCGCCTCTGCCTCTGAGCTATTCCAGAAGTAGTGAGGAGGCTTTTT
TGGAGGCCTAGGCTTTTGCAAAAAGCTCCCGGGAGCTTGTATATCCATTTTCGGATCTGATCAGCACGTG
TTGACAATTAATCATCGGCATAGTATATCGGCATAGTATAATACGACAAGGTGAGGAACTAAACCATGGC
CAAGCCTTTGTCTCAAGAAGAATCCACCCTCATTGAAAGAGCAACGGCTACAATCAACAGCATCCCCATC
TCTGAAGACTACAGCGTCGCCAGCGCAGCTCTCTCTAGCGACGGCCGCATCTTCACTGGTGTCAATGTAT
ATCATTTTACTGGGGGACCTTGTGCAGAACTCGTGGTGCTGGGCACTGCTGCTGCTGCGGCAGCTGGCAA
CCTGACTTGTATCGTCGCGATCGGAAATGAGAACAGGGGCATCTTGAGCCCCTGCGGACGGTGCCGACAG
GTGCTTCTCGATCTGCATCCTGGGATCAAAGCCATAGTGAAGGACAGTGATGGACAGCCGACGGCAGTTG
GGATTCGTGAATTGCTGCCCTCTGGTTATGTGTGGGAGGGCTAAGCACTTCGTGGCCGAGGAGCAGGACT
GACACGTGCTACGAGATTTCGATTCCACCGCCGCCTTCTATGAAAGGTTGGGCTTCGGAATCGTTTTCCG
GGACGCCGGCTGGATGATCCTCCAGCGCGGGGATCTCATGCTGGAGTTCTTCGCCCACCCCAACTTGTTT
ATTGCAGCTTATAATGGTTACAAATAAAGCAATAGCATCACAAATTTCACAAATAAAGCATTTTTTTCAC
TGCATTCTAGTTGTGGTTTGTCCAAACTCATCAATGTATCTTATCATGTCTGTATACCGTCGACCTCTAG
CTAGAGCTTGGCGTAATCATGGTCATAGCTGTTTCCTGTGTGAAATTGTTATCCGCTCACAATTCCACAC
AACATACGAGCCGGAAGCATAAAGTGTAAAGCCTGGGGTGCCTAATGAGTGAGCTAACTCACATTAATTG
CGTTGCGCTCACTGCCCGCTTTCCAGTCGGGAAACCTGTCGTGCCAGCTGCATTAATGAATCGGCCAACG
CGCGGGGAGAGGCGGTTTGCGTATTGGGCGCTCTTCCGCTTCCTCGCTCACTGACTCGCTGCGCTCGGTC
GTTCGGCTGCGGCGAGCGGTATCAGCTCACTCAAAGGCGGTAATACGGTTATCCACAGAATCAGGGGATA
ACGCAGGAAAGAACATGTGAGCAAAAGGCCAGCAAAAGGCCAGGAACCGTAAAAAGGCCGCGTTGCTGGC
GTTTTTCCATAGGCTCCGCCCCCCTGACGAGCATCACAAAAATCGACGCTCAAGTCAGAGGTGGCGAAAC
CCGACAGGACTATAAAGATACCAGGCGTTTCCCCCTGGAAGCTCCCTCGTGCGCTCTCCTGTTCCGACCC
TGCCGCTTACCGGATACCTGTCCGCCTTTCTCCCTTCGGGAAGCGTGGCGCTTTCTCATAGCTCACGCTG
TAGGTATCTCAGTTCGGTGTAGGTCGTTCGCTCCAAGCTGGGCTGTGTGCACGAACCCCCCGTTCAGCCC
GACCGCTGCGCCTTATCCGGTAACTATCGTCTTGAGTCCAACCCGGTAAGACACGACTTATCGCCACTGG
CAGCAGCCACTGGTAACAGGATTAGCAGAGCGAGGTATGTAGGCGGTGCTACAGAGTTCTTGAAGTGGTG
GCCTAACTACGGCTACACTAGAAGAACAGTATTTGGTATCTGCGCTCTGCTGAAGCCAGTTACCTTCGGA
AAAAGAGTTGGTAGCTCTTGATCCGGCAAACAAACCACCGCTGGTAGCGGTGGTTTTTTTGTTTGCAAGC
AGCAGATTACGCGCAGAAAAAAAGGATCTCAAGAAGATCCTTTGATCTTTTCTACGGGGTCTGACGCTCA
GTGGAACGAAAACTCACGTTAAGGGATTTTGGTCATGAGATTATCAAAAAGGATCTTCACCTAGATCCTT
TTAAATTAAAAATGAAGTTTTAAATCAATCTAAAGTATATATGAGTAAACTTGGTCTGACAGTTACCAAT
GCTTAATCAGTGAGGCACCTATCTCAGCGATCTGTCTATTTCGTTCATCCATAGTTGCCTGACTCCCCGT
CGTGTAGATAACTACGATACGGGAGGGCTTACCATCTGGCCCCAGTGCTGCAATGATACCGCGAGACCCA
CGCTCACCGGCTCCAGATTTATCAGCAATAAACCAGCCAGCCGGAAGGGCCGAGCGCAGAAGTGGTCCTG
CAACTTTATCCGCCTCCATCCAGTCTATTAATTGTTGCCGGGAAGCTAGAGTAAGTAGTTCGCCAGTTAA
TAGTTTGCGCAACGTTGTTGCCATTGCTACAGGCATCGTGGTGTCACGCTCGTCGTTTGGTATGGCTTCA
TTCAGCTCCGGTTCCCAACGATCAAGGCGAGTTACATGATCCCCCATGTTGTGCAAAAAAGCGGTTAGCT
CCTTCGGTCCTCCGATCGTTGTCAGAAGTAAGTTGGCCGCAGTGTTATCACTCATGGTTATGGCAGCACT
GCATAATTCTCTTACTGTCATGCCATCCGTAAGATGCTTTTCTGTGACTGGTGAGTACTCAACCAAGTCA
TTCTGAGAATAGTGTATGCGGCGACCGAGTTGCTCTTGCCCGGCGTCAATACGGGATAATACCGCGCCAC
ATAGCAGAACTTTAAAAGTGCTCATCATTGGAAAACGTTCTTCGGGGCGAAAACTCTCAAGGATCTTACC
GCTGTTGAGATCCAGTTCGATGTAACCCACTCGTGCACCCAACTGATCTTCAGCATCTTTTACTTTCACC
AGCGTTTCTGGGTGAGCAAAAACAGGAAGGCAAAATGCCGCAAAAAAGGGAATAAGGGCGACACGGAAAT
GTTGAATACTCATACTCTTCCTTTTTCAATATTATTGAAGCATTTATCAGGGTTATTGTCTCATGAGCGG
ATACATATTTGAATGTATTTAGAAAAATAAACAAATAGGGGTTCCGCGCACATTTCCCCGAAAAGTGCCA
CCTGACGTCGACGGATCGGGAGATCTCCCGATCCCCTATGGTGCACTCTCAGTACAATCTGCTCTGATGC
CGCATAGTTAAGCCAGTATCTGCTCCCTGCTTGTGTGTTGGAGGTCGCTGAGTAGTGCGCG
